Addgene plasmid #138764: pPD533 VP16-ZF62
Purpose: Constitutive expression of VP16-ZF62 under the CMV promoter.
Depositing lab: Joshua Leonard. Depositing organization: Northwestern University. Publication: The COMET toolkit for composing customizable genetic programs in mammalian cells. Donahue PS, Draut JW, Muldoon JJ, Edelstein HI, Bagheri N, Leonard JN. Nat Commun. 2020 Feb 7;11(1):779. doi: 10.1038/s41467-019-14147-5. PubMed 32034124.
Backbone
  Vector backbone: pPD005 pcDNA Golden Gate
  Vector type: Mammalian Expression, Synthetic Biology
Growth in bacteria
  Bacterial resistance: Ampicillin, 100 μg/mL
  Growth temperature: 37°C
  Growth strain: DH5alpha
  Copy number: High Copy
Gene/Insert
  Gene/Insert name: VP16-ZF62
  Species: Synthetic
  Promoter: CMV
  Tag / fusion protein: 3xFlag (N terminal on insert)
  Cloning method: Restriction Enzyme; 5′ cloning site NheI (not destroyed); 3′ cloning site NotI (not destroyed)
  Sequencing primers: 5′ CGCAAATGGGCGGTAGGCGTG; 3′ TAGAAGGCACAGTCGAGG
Terms and licenses: Academic/Nonprofit Terms; Industry Terms: Not Available to Industry
Depositor comments: Leonard Lab plasmid reference number: L1301
How to cite: pPD533 VP16-ZF62 was a gift from Joshua Leonard (Addgene plasmid # 138764 ; http://n2t.net/addgene:138764 ; RRID:Addgene_138764)
