[The description below was written by a language model from this plasmid's Addgene catalogue record and pLannotate feature annotations shown in this document.]
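Description:
pPD533 VP16-ZF62 is a mammalian expression plasmid of about 5 kb built on pPD005, a pcDNA-derived backbone adapted for Golden Gate assembly. It belongs to the COMET toolkit of parts for composing genetic programs in mammalian cells. It is propagated in E. coli through a high-copy ColE1/pUC-type origin and selected with ampicillin via the β-lactamase gene and its native promoter. An f1 phage origin is also present. The feature table shows an SV40 early promoter and SV40 poly(A) signal flanking only a short fragment of the bleomycin-resistance (ble) gene. A functional mammalian selection marker therefore does not appear to be retained, which fits a plasmid intended mainly for transient transfection. Short lac promoter/operator, lacI, bom and HIV-1 LTR-like fragments are likely backbone remnants or annotation artefacts rather than functional elements.

The payload is a synthetic transcription factor cloned between NheI and NotI sites. It is driven constitutively by the human CMV immediate-early enhancer and promoter and terminated by the bovine growth hormone polyadenylation signal. A T7 promoter lies just upstream of the coding region. The open reading frame begins with an N-terminal 3xFLAG epitope for detection, followed by the activation domain of herpes simplex virus VP16. The remaining coding sequence, which the automated annotation does not label, presumably encodes the ZF62 zinc-finger DNA-binding domain named in the record. Fusing VP16 to a zinc-finger domain produces an activator that recruits the transcriptional machinery to promoters carrying the matching ZF62 binding sites. The plasmid can thus supply a constitutive activator input for engineered zinc-finger-responsive reporter or circuit promoters in synthetic biology experiments. The record does not describe the cognate binding site or any partner reporter constructs.
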