Features (pLannotate 1.2.2; 21 found; start..end, strand, type, name):
     28..80      -  misc_feature   bom (fragment): basis of mobility region from pBR322
    235..614     +  enhancer       CMV enhancer: human cytomegalovirus immediate early enhancer
    615..818     +  promoter       CMV promoter: human cytomegalovirus (CMV) immediate early promoter
    814..847     +  LTR            5' LTR (truncated) (fragment): truncated 5' long terminal repeat (LTR) from HIV-1
    863..881     +  promoter       T7 promoter: promoter for bacteriophage T7 RNA polymerase
    952..975     +  CDS            3xFLAG (fragment): three tandem FLAG® epitope tags
   1045..1278    +  CDS            VP16_HHV11 (fragment): Experimental evidence at protein level: Swiss-Prot protein existence level 1. May play a role in the aggregation of tegument proteins around nucleocapsids during virus morphogenesis. From Human herpesvirus 1 (strain 17) (HHV-1) (Human herpes simplex virus 1).
   1617..1728    +  polyA_signal   bGH poly(A) signal: bovine growth hormone polyadenylation signal
   1845..1866    +  promoter       SV40 promoter (fragment): SV40 enhancer and early promoter
   1887..2315    +  rep_origin     f1 ori (sequence partly withheld): f1 bacteriophage origin of replication; arrow indicates direction of (+) strand synthesis
   2320..2342    +  promoter       SV40 promoter (fragment): SV40 enhancer and early promoter
   2343..2534    +  promoter       SV40 promoter: SV40 early promoter
   2561..2659    +  CDS            ble (fragment): BLE_KLEPN - Experimental evidence at protein level: Swiss-Prot protein existence level 1. Binding protein with a strong affinity to the bleomycin family of antibiotics. Binds to CL990; an antimitotic-antibiotic compound. From Klebsiella pneumoniae.
   2654..2775    +  polyA_signal   SV40 poly(A) signal: SV40 polyadenylation signal
   2848..2864    -  protein_bind   lac operator: The lac repressor binds to the lac operator to inhibit transcription in E. coli. This inhibition can be relieved by adding lactose or isopropyl-β-D-thiogalactopyranoside (IPTG). lac repressor encoded by lacI
   2872..2902    -  promoter       lac promoter: promoter for the E. coli lac operon
   2917..2938    -  protein_bind   CAP binding site: CAP binding activates transcription in the presence of cAMP. E. coli catabolite activator protein
   2951..3043    -  CDS            lacI (fragment): lac repressor; lacI; The lac repressor binds to the lac operator to inhibit transcription in E. coli. This inhibition can be relieved by adding lactose or isopropyl-β-D-thiogalactopyranoside (IPTG).
   3226..3814    -  rep_origin     ori: high-copy-number ColE1/pMB1/pBR322/pUC origin of replication
   3985..4845    -  CDS            AmpR: β-lactamase; bla; confers resistance to ampicillin, carbenicillin, and related antibiotics
   4846..4950    -  promoter       AmpR promoter: bla
>Addgene plasmid #138764 | pPD533 VP16-ZF62 | addgene full sequence | sequence record 320208 | Addgene NGS Result
GACGGATCGGGAGATCTCCCGATCCCCTATGGTGCACTCTCAGTACAATCTGCTCTGATGCCGCATAGTT
AAGCCAGTATCTGCTCCCTGCTTGTGTGTTGGAGGTCGCTGAGTAGTGCGCGAGCAAAATTTAAGCTACA
ACAAGGCAAGGCTTGACCGACAATTGCATGAAGAATCTGCTTAGGGTTAGGCGTTTTGCGCTGCTTCGCG
ATGTACGGGCCAGATATACGCGTTGACATTGATTATTGACTAGTTATTAATAGTAATCAATTACGGGGTC
ATTAGTTCATAGCCCATATATGGAGTTCCGCGTTACATAACTTACGGTAAATGGCCCGCCTGGCTGACCG
CCCAACGACCCCCGCCCATTGACGTCAATAATGACGTATGTTCCCATAGTAACGCCAATAGGGACTTTCC
ATTGACGTCAATGGGTGGAGTATTTACGGTAAACTGCCCACTTGGCAGTACATCAAGTGTATCATATGCC
AAGTACGCCCCCTATTGACGTCAATGACGGTAAATGGCCCGCCTGGCATTATGCCCAGTACATGACCTTA
TGGGACTTTCCTACTTGGCAGTACATCTACGTATTAGTCATCGCTATTACCATGGTGATGCGGTTTTGGC
AGTACATCAATGGGCGTGGATAGCGGTTTGACTCACGGGGATTTCCAAGTCTCCACCCCATTGACGTCAA
TGGGAGTTTGTTTTGGCACCAAAATCAACGGGACTTTCCAAAATGTCGTAACAACTCCGCCCCATTGACG
CAAATGGGCGGTAGGCGTGTACGGTGGGAGGTCTATATAAGCAGAGCTCTCTGGCTAACTAGAGAACCCA
CTGCTTACTGGCTTATCGAAATTAATACGACTCACTATAGGGAGTCCCAAGCTGGCTAGCGCCACCATGG
ATTATAAGGATCACGATGGCGACTACAAGGACCACGATATTGACTACAAAGACGATGACGATAAAATGGC
TCCTAAGAAAAAGCGCAAAGTCGGTATCCATGGCGTTCCCGGATCCGTCGACGGTGGACTGCAGGCCCCA
CCAACCGATGTTTCTTTAGGTGATGAGTTACATTTGGACGGTGAGGACGTAGCTATGGCACATGCAGATG
CCTTAGACGATTTTGACTTGGATATGTTAGGAGATGGAGATTCACCAGGACCTGGTTTCACACCACACGA
TTCAGCTCCATACGGTGCTTTGGACATGGCCGATTTCGAATTTGAACAGATGTTTACTGATGCCTTGGGT
ATAGACGAATACGGTGGTGGAGGTACCGGTGGAGCTAGACCCGGGGAGCGCCCCTTCCAGTGTCGCATTT
GCATGCGGAACTTTTCGACTGGTCAAAGATTGAGAATTCATACCCGTACTCATACCGGTGAAAAACCGTT
TCAGTGTCGGATCTGTATGCGAAATTTCTCCCAAAATCAAAATTTGGCTAGACATCTACGTACGCACACC
GGCGAGAAGCCATTCCAATGCCGAATATGCATGCGCAACTTCAGTGATAAATCTGTTTTGGCTAGACACC
TAAAAACCCACCTGAGAGGATCTTAAGCGGCCGCTCGAGTCTAGAGGGCCCGTTTAAACCCGCTGATCAG
CCTCGACTGTGCCTTCTAGTTGCCAGCCATCTGTTGTTTGCCCCTCCCCCGTGCCTTCCTTGACCCTGGA
AGGTGCCACTCCCACTGTCCTTTCCTAATAAAATGAGGAAATTGCATCGCATTGTCTGAGTAGGTGTCAT
TCTATTCTGGGGGGTGGGGTGGGGCAGGACAGCAAGGGGGAGGATTGGGAAGTCAATAGCAGGCATGCTG
GGGATGCGGTGGGCTCTATGGCTTCTGAGGCGGAAAGAACCAGCTGGGGCTCTAGGGGGTATCCCC
[124 nt withheld, positions 1887-2010]
C
[91 nt withheld, positions 2012-2102]
A
[49 nt withheld, positions 2104-2152]
CCTTTGACGTTGGAGTCCACGTTCTTT
[37 nt withheld, positions 2180-2216]
ACCCTATCTCGGTCTATTCTTTTGATTTATAAGGGATTTTGCCGATTTCGGCCTATTGGTTAAAAAATGA
GCTGATTTAACAAAAATTTAACGCGAATTAATTCTGTGGAATGTGTGTCAGTTAGGCTCAATTAGTCAGC
AACCATAGTCCCGCCCCTAACTCCGCCCATCCCGCCCCTAACTCCGCCCAGTTCCGCCCATTCTCCGCCC
CATGGCTGACTAATTTTTTTTATTTATGCAGAGGCCGAGGCCGCCTCTGCCTCTGAGCTATTCCAGAAGT
AGTGAGGAGGCTTTTTTGGAGGCCTAGGCTTTTGCAAAAAGCTCCCGGGAGCTTGTATATCCATTTTCGG
AGGTTGGGCTTCGGAATCGTTTTCCGGGACGCCGGCTGGATGATCCTCCAGCGCGGGGATCTCATGCTGG
AGTTCTTCGCCCACCCCAACTTGTTTATTGCAGCTTATAATGGTTACAAATAAAGCAATAGCATCACAAA
TTTCACAAATAAAGCATTTTTTTCACTGCATTCTAGTTGTGGTTTGTCCAAACTCATCAATGTATCTTAT
CATGTCTGTATACCGTCGACCTCTAGCTAGAGCTTGGCGTAATCATGGTCATAGCTGTTTCCTGTGTGAA
ATTGTTATCCGCTCACAATTCCACACAACATACGAGCCGGAAGCATAAAGTGTAAAGCCTGGGGTGCCTA
ATGAGTGAGCTAACTCACATTAATTGCGTTGCGCTCACTGCCCGCTTTCCAGTCGGGAAACCTGTCGTGC
CAGCTGCATTAATGAATCGGCCAACGCGCGGGGAGAGGCGGTTTGCGTATTGGGCGCTCTTCCGCTTCCT
CGCTCACTGACTCGCTGCGCTCGGTCGTTCGGCTGCGGCGAGCGGTATCAGCTCACTCAAAGGCGGTAAT
ACGGTTATCCACAGAATCAGGGGATAACGCAGGAAAGAACATGTGAGCAAAAGGCCAGCAAAAGGCCAGG
AACCGTAAAAAGGCCGCGTTGCTGGCGTTTTTCCATAGGCTCCGCCCCCCTGACGAGCATCACAAAAATC
GACGCTCAAGTCAGAGGTGGCGAAACCCGACAGGACTATAAAGATACCAGGCGTTTCCCCCTGGAAGCTC
CCTCGTGCGCTCTCCTGTTCCGACCCTGCCGCTTACCGGATACCTGTCCGCCTTTCTCCCTTCGGGAAGC
GTGGCGCTTTCTCATAGCTCACGCTGTAGGTATCTCAGTTCGGTGTAGGTCGTTCGCTCCAAGCTGGGCT
GTGTGCACGAACCCCCCGTTCAGCCCGACCGCTGCGCCTTATCCGGTAACTATCGTCTTGAGTCCAACCC
GGTAAGACACGACTTATCGCCACTGGCAGCAGCCACTGGTAACAGGATTAGCAGAGCGAGGTATGTAGGC
GGTGCTACAGAGTTCTTGAAGTGGTGGCCTAACTACGGCTACACTAGAAGAACAGTATTTGGTATCTGCG
CTCTGCTGAAGCCAGTTACCTTCGGAAAAAGAGTTGGTAGCTCTTGATCCGGCAAACAAACCACCGCTGG
TAGCGGTGGTTTTTTTGTTTGCAAGCAGCAGATTACGCGCAGAAAAAAAGGATCTCAAGAAGATCCTTTG
ATCTTTTCTACGGGGTCTGACGCTCAGTGGAACGAAAACTCACGTTAAGGGATTTTGGTCATGAGATTAT
CAAAAAGGATCTTCACCTAGATCCTTTTAAATTAAAAATGAAGTTTTAAATCAATCTAAAGTATATATGA
GTAAACTTGGTCTGACAGTTACCAATGCTTAATCAGTGAGGCACCTATCTCAGCGATCTGTCTATTTCGT
TCATCCATAGTTGCCTGACTCCCCGTCGTGTAGATAACTACGATACGGGAGGGCTTACCATCTGGCCCCA
GTGCTGCAATGATACCGCGAGATCCACGCTCACCGGCTCCAGATTTATCAGCAATAAACCAGCCAGCCGG
AAGGGCCGAGCGCAGAAGTGGTCCTGCAACTTTATCCGCCTCCATCCAGTCTATTAATTGTTGCCGGGAA
GCTAGAGTAAGTAGTTCGCCAGTTAATAGTTTGCGCAACGTTGTTGCCATTGCTACAGGCATCGTGGTGT
CACGCTCGTCGTTTGGTATGGCTTCATTCAGCTCCGGTTCCCAACGATCAAGGCGAGTTACATGATCCCC
CATGTTGTGCAAAAAAGCGGTTAGCTCCTTCGGTCCTCCGATCGTTGTCAGAAGTAAGTTGGCCGCAGTG
TTATCACTCATGGTTATGGCAGCACTGCATAATTCTCTTACTGTCATGCCATCCGTAAGATGCTTTTCTG
TGACTGGTGAGTACTCAACCAAGTCATTCTGAGAATAGTGTATGCGGCGACCGAGTTGCTCTTGCCCGGC
GTCAATACGGGATAATACCGCGCCACATAGCAGAACTTTAAAAGTGCTCATCATTGGAAAACGTTCTTCG
GGGCGAAAACTCTCAAGGATCTTACCGCTGTTGAGATCCAGTTCGATGTAACCCACTCGTGCACCCAACT
GATCTTCAGCATCTTTTACTTTCACCAGCGTTTCTGGGTGAGCAAAAACAGGAAGGCAAAATGCCGCAAA
AAAGGGAATAAGGGCGACACGGAAATGTTGAATACTCATACTCTTCCTTTTTCAATATTATTGAAGCATT
TATCAGGGTTATTGTCTCATGAGCGGATACATATTTGAATGTATTTAGAAAAATAAACAAATAGGGGTTC
CGCGCACATTTCCCCGAAAAGTGCCACCTGACGTC
