>Addgene plasmid #138764 | pPD533 VP16-ZF62 | depositor partial sequence | sequence record 268195 | VP16-ZF62 gene
ATGGATTATAAGGATCACGATGGCGACTACAAGGACCACGATATTGACTACAAAGACGATGACGATAAAA
TGGCTCCTAAGAAAAAGCGCAAAGTCGGTATCCATGGCGTTCCCGGATCCGTCGACGGTGGACTGCAGGC
CCCACCAACCGATGTTTCTTTAGGTGATGAGTTACATTTGGACGGTGAGGACGTAGCTATGGCACATGCA
GATGCCTTAGACGATTTTGACTTGGATATGTTAGGAGATGGAGATTCACCAGGACCTGGTTTCACACCAC
ACGATTCAGCTCCATACGGTGCTTTGGACATGGCCGATTTCGAATTTGAACAGATGTTTACTGATGCCTT
GGGTATAGACGAATACGGTGGTGGAGGTACCGGTGGAGCTAGACCCGGGGAGCGCCCCTTCCAGTGTCGC
ATTTGCATGCGGAACTTTTCGACTGGTCAAAGATTGAGAATTCATACCCGTACTCATACCGGTGAAAAAC
CGTTTCAGTGTCGGATCTGTATGCGAAATTTCTCCCAAAATCAAAATTTGGCTAGACATCTACGTACGCA
CACCGGCGAGAAGCCATTCCAATGCCGAATATGCATGCGCAACTTCAGTGATAAATCTGTTTTGGCTAGA
CACCTAAAAACCCACCTGAGAGGATCTTAA
